Addgene plasmid #223991: AiP12411 - pAAV-AiE0604m-minBG-SYFP2-WPRE3-BGHpA (Alias: CN2411)
Purpose: AiE0604m is an enhancer sequence, designed to drive AAV-mediated transgene expression incortical L5_ET neurons
Depositing lab: Allen Institute for Brain Science & Jonathan Ting. Depositing organization: Allen Institute. Publication: A suite of enhancer AAVs and transgenic mouse lines for genetic access to cortical cell types. Ben-Simon Y, Hooper M, Narayan S, Daigle TL, Dwivedi D, Way SW, Oster A, Stafford DA, Mich JK, Taormina MJ, Martinez RA, Opitz-Araya X, Roth JR, Alexander JR, Allen S, Amster A, Arbuckle J, Ayala A, Baker PM, Bakken TE, Barcelli T, Barta S, Bendrick J, Bertagnolli D, Bielstein C, Bishwakarma P, Bowlus J, Boyer G, Brouner K, Casian B, Casper T, Chakka AB, Chakrabarty R, Chance RK, Chavan S, Clark M, Colbert K, Collman F, Daniel S, Departee M, DiValentin P, Donadio N, Dotson N, Egdorf T, Fliss T, Gabitto M, Garcia J, Gary A, Gasperini M, Gloe J, Goldy J, Gore BB, Graybuck L, Greisman N, Haeseleer F, Halterman C, Haradon Z, Hastings SD, Helback O, Ho W, Hockemeyer D, Huang C, Huff S, Hunker A, Johansen N, Jones D, Juneau Z, Kalmbach B, Kannan M, Khem S, Kussick E, Kutsal R, Larsen R, Lee C, Lee AY, Leibly M, Lenz GH, Li S, Liang E, Lusk N, Madigan Z, Malloy J, Malone J, McCue R, Melchor J, Mollenkopf T, Moosman S, Morin E, Newman D, Ng L, Ngo K, Omstead V, Otto S, Oyama A, Pena N, Pham T, Phillips E, Pom CA, Potekhina L, Ransford S, Ray PL, Rette D, Reynoldson C, Rimorin C, Rocha D, Ruiz A, Sanchez REA, Sawyer L, Sedeno-Cortes A, Sevigny JP, Shapovalova N, Shepard N, Shulga L, Sigler AR, Siverts L, Soliman S, Somasundaram S, Staats B, Stewart K, Szelenyi E, Tieu M, Trader C, Tran A, van Velthoven CTJ, Walker M, Wang Y, Weed N, Wirthlin M, Wood T, Wynalda B, Yao Z, Zhou T, Ariza J, Dee N, Reding M, Ronellenfitch K, Mufti S, Sunkin SM, Smith KA, Esposito L, Waters J, Thyagarajan B, Yao S, Lein ES, Zeng H, Levi BP, Ngai J, Ting JT, Tasic B. Cell. 2025 May 16:S0092-8674(25)00513-6. doi: 10.1016/j.cell.2025.05.002. PubMed 40403729.
Backbone
  Vector backbone: pAAV
  Vector type: AAV
Growth in bacteria
  Bacterial resistance: Ampicillin, 100 μg/mL
  Growth temperature: 30°C
  Growth strain: NEB Stable
  Copy number: High Copy
Gene/Insert
  Gene/Insert name: SYFP2
  Species: Synthetic
  Mutation: NA
  Promoter: minBG
  Cloning method: Other
Terms and licenses: Academic/Nonprofit Terms; Industry Terms: Not Available to Industry
Depositor comments: Cloning Method: RE Cloning
How to cite: AiP12411 - pAAV-AiE0604m-minBG-SYFP2-WPRE3-BGHpA (Alias: CN2411) was a gift from Allen Institute for Brain Science & Jonathan Ting (Addgene plasmid # 223991 ; http://n2t.net/addgene:223991 ; RRID:Addgene_223991)
