[The description below was written by a language model from this plasmid's Addgene catalogue record and pLannotate feature annotations shown in this document.]
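Description:
AiP12411 - pAAV-AiE0604m-minBG-SYFP2-WPRE3-BGHpA (alias CN2411) is an adeno-associated virus transfer plasmid of about 4.7 kb, built on a pAAV backbone for producing recombinant AAV that reports the activity of a cell-type-specific enhancer. Two AAV2 inverted terminal repeats bracket the expression cassette and supply the cis signals needed for replication and packaging of the intervening DNA into viral particles. Outside the ITRs, the plasmid carries a high-copy ColE1/pUC-type origin and an ampicillin resistance gene (β-lactamase with its own promoter) for propagation and selection in E. coli. There is also an M13 phage origin, along with small remnants of the pBR322 bom and rop regions. The record lists a recombination-deficient host strain, a common choice for preserving repeat-containing ITRs.

The payload is an enhancer-reporter design. According to the catalogue entry, the enhancer AiE0604m sits upstream of a minimal beta-globin promoter (minBG), which has little activity alone, so transcription depends on the enhancer. Neither element was picked up by the automated annotation, but the unannotated stretch between the left ITR and the reporter coding sequence is where they would be expected. The cassette drives SYFP2, a rapidly maturing monomeric yellow fluorescent protein derived from Aequorea victoria. This is followed by WPRE3, a shortened woodchuck hepatitis virus posttranscriptional element (annotated as two WPRE fragments) that boosts transcript expression while conserving packaging capacity, and then by a bovine growth hormone polyadenylation signal. The stated purpose is AAV-mediated transgene expression in cortical layer 5 extratelencephalic (L5_ET) neurons, so the construct serves to label this population fluorescently and to assess the enhancer's specificity.
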