Features (pLannotate 1.2.2; 13 found; start..end, strand, type, name):
      1..141     -  repeat_region  AAV2 ITR: inverted terminal repeat of adeno-associated virus serotype 2 inverted
    721..1437    +  CDS            SYFP2: SYFP2 is a basic (constitutively fluorescent) yellow fluorescent protein published in 2006, derived from Aequorea victoria. It is reported to be a very rapidly-maturing monomer with moderate acid sensitivity.
   1477..1634    +  misc_feature   WPRE (fragment): woodchuck hepatitis virus posttranscriptional regulatory element
   1640..1720    +  misc_feature   WPRE (fragment): woodchuck hepatitis virus posttranscriptional regulatory element
   1737..1848    +  polyA_signal   bGH poly(A) signal: bovine growth hormone polyadenylation signal
   1966..2106    +  repeat_region  AAV2 ITR: inverted terminal repeat of adeno-associated virus serotype 2 inverted
   2111..2162    -  misc_feature   bom (fragment): basis of mobility region from pBR322
   2181..2561    +  rep_origin     M13 ori (sequence partly withheld): M13 bacteriophage origin of replication; arrow indicates direction of (+) strand synthesis
   2637..2686    -  misc_feature   bom (fragment): basis of mobility region from pBR322
   2788..2823    -  CDS            rop (fragment): Rop protein, which maintains plasmids at low copy number; rop
   2918..3022    +  promoter       AmpR promoter: bla
   3023..3883    +  CDS            AmpR: β-lactamase; bla; confers resistance to ampicillin, carbenicillin, and related antibiotics
   4054..4642    +  rep_origin     ori: high-copy-number ColE1/pMB1/pBR322/pUC origin of replication
>Addgene plasmid #223991 | AiP12411 - pAAV-AiE0604m-minBG-SYFP2-WPRE3-BGHpA (Alias: CN2411) | addgene full sequence | sequence record 449764 | Addgene NGS Result
CCTGCAGGCAGCTGCGCGCTCGCTCGCTCACTGAGGCCGCCCGGGCAAAGCCCGGGCGTCGGGCGACCTT
TGGTCGCCCGGCCTCAGTGAGCGAGCGAGCGCGCAGAGAGGGAGTGGCCAACTCCATCACTAGGGGTTCC
TGCGGCCGCACGCGTAGCTAACCTACCAGTCCCACCGTGATATCTGGATGCTGATATAAAGGAGAATGTA
TCAAATAATGTAATGCTTGGAAGTTATTTGAATCTGTTATTCTTAAGAGCACACTGATATTACTCATTGT
GTGAGGCACACAAAAAAGATCAGAACACAAAGGCATATTTGTGCTGTGTGTCCAACACTGAGGGGCGGGA
GGAGGTAATACTTTTTTGGAAAAGACAGGAAAGAATGAAAATAGATGGTTTGTAAAGATAGTAAGCTTGT
GGGTGGCTTTTTATTTCCATAATCATGGTATTATGTTTTTGTATAATTTTAAGAAAAACTTATGTTAATC
AGAAACTTTGAATAACACCTTAACAAAAATGTGCTGCACACCGCAGCCATCCCAGAGAAGCTAACACTCA
AGATGTCCTGTTCAGGCTTCGCGCATTTGAGTCCAGGGAAGATGTCTCTCGTTGGCACCAAGAGCTCGGG
CTGGGCATAAAAGTCAGGGCAGAGCCATCTATTGCTTACATTTGCTTCTGGGATCCAGATCTTTCGAAGC
TAGCGCTACCGGTCGCCACCATGGTGAGCAAGGGCGAGGAGCTGTTCACCGGGGTGGTGCCCATCCTGGT
CGAGCTGGACGGCGACGTAAACGGCCACAAGTTCAGCGTGTCCGGCGAGGGCGAGGGCGATGCCACCTAC
GGCAAGCTGACCCTGAAGCTGATCTGCACCACCGGCAAGCTGCCCGTGCCCTGGCCCACCCTCGTGACCA
CCCTGGGCTACGGCGTGCAGTGCTTCGCCCGCTACCCCGACCACATGAAGCAGCACGACTTCTTCAAGTC
CGCCATGCCCGAAGGCTACGTCCAGGAGCGCACCATCTTCTTCAAGGACGACGGCAACTACAAGACCCGC
GCCGAGGTGAAGTTCGAGGGCGACACCCTGGTGAACCGCATCGAGCTGAAGGGCATCGACTTCAAGGAGG
ACGGCAACATCCTGGGGCACAAGCTGGAGTACAACTACAACAGCCACAACGTCTATATCACCGCCGACAA
GCAGAAGAACGGCATCAAGGCCAACTTCAAGATCCGCCACAACATCGAGGACGGCGGCGTGCAGCTCGCC
GACCACTACCAGCAGAACACCCCCATCGGCGACGGCCCCGTGCTGCTGCCCGACAACCACTACCTGAGCT
ACCAGTCCAAGCTGAGCAAAGACCCCAACGAGAAGCGCGATCACATGGTCCTGCTGGAGTTCGTGACCGC
CGCCGGGATCACTCTCGGCATGGACGAGCTGTACAAGTAAGTCGACGGCGCGCCGCGGCCGCGAATTCGA
TATCATAATCAACCTCTGGATTACAAAATTTGTGAAAGATTGACTGGTATTCTTAACTATGTTGCTCCTT
TTACGCTATGTGGATACGCTGCTTTAATGCCTTTGTATCATGCTATTGCTTCCCGTATGGCTTTCATTTT
CTCCTCCTTGTATAAATCCTGGTTAGTTCTTGCCACGGCGGAACTCATCGCCGCCTGCCTTGCCCGCTGC
TGGACAGGGGCTCGGCTGTTGGGCACTGACAATTCCGTGGCTCGAGAGATCTTCGACTGTGCCTTCTAGT
TGCCAGCCATCTGTTGTTTGCCCCTCCCCCGTGCCTTCCTTGACCCTGGAAGGTGCCACTCCCACTGTCC
TTTCCTAATAAAATGAGGAAATTGCATCGCATTGTCTGAGTAGGTGTCATTCTATTCTGGGGGGTGGGGT
GGGGCAGGACAGCAAGGGGGAGGATTGGGAAGACAATAGCAGGCATGAGATCTCACGTGCGGACCGAGCG
GCCGCAGGAACCCCTAGTGATGGAGTTGGCCACTCCCTCTCTGCGCGCTCGCTCGCTCACTGAGGCCGGG
CGACCAAAGGTCGCCCGACGCCCGGGCTTTGCCCGGGCGGCCTCAGTGAGCGAGCGAGCGCGCAGCTGCC
TGCAGGGGCGCCTGATGCGGTATTTTCTCCTTACGCATCTGTGCGGTATTTCACACCGCATA
[142 nt withheld, positions 2163-2304]
C
[141 nt withheld, positions 2306-2446]
CCTTTGACGTTGGAGTCCACGTTCTTT
[37 nt withheld, positions 2474-2510]
ACCCTATCTCGGGCTATTCTTTTGATTTATAAGGGATTTTGCCGATTTCGGCCTATTGGTTAAAAAATGA
GCTGATTTAACAAAAATTTAACGCGAATTTTAACAAAATATTAACGTTTACAATTTTATGGTGCACTCTC
AGTACAATCTGCTCTGATGCCGCATAGTTAAGCCAGCCCCGACACCCGCCAACACCCGCTGACGCGCCCT
GACGGGCTTGTCTGCTCCCGGCATCCGCTTACAGACAAGCTGTGACCGTCTCCGGGAGCTGCATGTGTCA
GAGGTTTTCACCGTCATCACCGAAACGCGCGAGACGAAAGGGCCTCGTGATACGCCTATTTTTATAGGTT
AATGTCATGATAATAATGGTTTCTTAGACGTCAGGTGGCACTTTTCGGGGAAATGTGCGCGGAACCCCTA
TTTGTTTATTTTTCTAAATACATTCAAATATGTATCCGCTCATGAGACAATAACCCTGATAAATGCTTCA
ATAATATTGAAAAAGGAAGAGTATGAGTATTCAACATTTCCGTGTCGCCCTTATTCCCTTTTTTGCGGCA
TTTTGCCTTCCTGTTTTTGCTCACCCAGAAACGCTGGTGAAAGTAAAAGATGCTGAAGATCAGTTGGGTG
CACGAGTGGGTTACATCGAACTGGATCTCAACAGCGGTAAGATCCTTGAGAGTTTTCGCCCCGAAGAACG
TTTTCCAATGATGAGCACTTTTAAAGTTCTGCTATGTGGCGCGGTATTATCCCGTATTGACGCCGGGCAA
GAGCAACTCGGTCGCCGCATACACTATTCTCAGAATGACTTGGTTGAGTACTCACCAGTCACAGAAAAGC
ATCTTACGGATGGCATGACAGTAAGAGAATTATGCAGTGCTGCCATAACCATGAGTGATAACACTGCGGC
CAACTTACTTCTGACAACGATCGGAGGACCGAAGGAGCTAACCGCTTTTTTGCACAACATGGGGGATCAT
GTAACTCGCCTTGATCGTTGGGAACCGGAGCTGAATGAAGCCATACCAAACGACGAGCGTGACACCACGA
TGCCTGTAGCAATGGCAACAACGTTGCGCAAACTATTAACTGGCGAACTACTTACTCTAGCTTCCCGGCA
ACAATTAATAGACTGGATGGAGGCGGATAAAGTTGCAGGACCACTTCTGCGCTCGGCCCTTCCGGCTGGC
TGGTTTATTGCTGATAAATCTGGAGCCGGTGAGCGTGGGTCTCGCGGTATCATTGCAGCACTGGGGCCAG
ATGGTAAGCCCTCCCGTATCGTAGTTATCTACACGACGGGGAGTCAGGCAACTATGGATGAACGAAATAG
ACAGATCGCTGAGATAGGTGCCTCACTGATTAAGCATTGGTAACTGTCAGACCAAGTTTACTCATATATA
CTTTAGATTGATTTAAAACTTCATTTTTAATTTAAAAGGATCTAGGTGAAGATCCTTTTTGATAATCTCA
TGACCAAAATCCCTTAACGTGAGTTTTCGTTCCACTGAGCGTCAGACCCCGTAGAAAAGATCAAAGGATC
TTCTTGAGATCCTTTTTTTCTGCGCGTAATCTGCTGCTTGCAAACAAAAAAACCACCGCTACCAGCGGTG
GTTTGTTTGCCGGATCAAGAGCTACCAACTCTTTTTCCGAAGGTAACTGGCTTCAGCAGAGCGCAGATAC
CAAATACTGTCCTTCTAGTGTAGCCGTAGTTAGGCCACCACTTCAAGAACTCTGTAGCACCGCCTACATA
CCTCGCTCTGCTAATCCTGTTACCAGTGGCTGCTGCCAGTGGCGATAAGTCGTGTCTTACCGGGTTGGAC
TCAAGACGATAGTTACCGGATAAGGCGCAGCGGTCGGGCTGAACGGGGGGTTCGTGCACACAGCCCAGCT
TGGAGCGAACGACCTACACCGAACTGAGATACCTACAGCGTGAGCTATGAGAAAGCGCCACGCTTCCCGA
AGGGAGAAAGGCGGACAGGTATCCGGTAAGCGGCAGGGTCGGAACAGGAGAGCGCACGAGGGAGCTTCCA
GGGGGAAACGCCTGGTATCTTTATAGTCCTGTCGGGTTTCGCCACCTCTGACTTGAGCGTCGATTTTTGT
GATGCTCGTCAGGGGGGCGGAGCCTATGGAAAAACGCCAGCAACGCGGCCTTTTTACGGTTCCTGGCCTT
TTGCTGGCCTTTTGCTCACATGT
